Addgene plasmid #166034: pLV-egfp-U3-Osp.gRNA
Purpose: (Empty Backbone) Empty backbone for expression of gRNA-expressing integration deficient lentiviral particles.
Depositing lab: Yujia Cai. Depositing organization: Shanghai Jiao Tong University. Publication: Lentiviral delivery of co-packaged Cas9 mRNA and a Vegfa-targeting guide RNA prevents wet age-related macular degeneration in mice. Ling S, Yang S, Hu X, Yin D, Dai Y, Qian X, Wang D, Pan X, Hong J, Sun X, Yang H, Paludan SR, Cai Y. Nat Biomed Eng. 2021 Jan 4. pii: 10.1038/s41551-020-00656-y. doi: 10.1038/s41551-020-00656-y. PubMed 33398131.
Backbone
  Vector backbone: pCCL-PGK-egfp
  Vector type: Lentiviral, CRISPR
  Selectable markers: EGFP
Growth in bacteria
  Bacterial resistance: Ampicillin, 100 μg/mL
  Growth temperature: 37°C
  Growth strain: NEB Stable
  Copy number: High Copy
Gene/Insert
  Gene/Insert name: None
Terms and licenses: Academic/Nonprofit Terms; Industry Terms: Not Available to Industry
How to cite: pLV-egfp-U3-Osp.gRNA was a gift from Yujia Cai (Addgene plasmid # 166034 ; http://n2t.net/addgene:166034 ; RRID:Addgene_166034)
