[The description below was written by a language model from this plasmid's Addgene catalogue record and pLannotate feature annotations shown in this document.]
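Description:
pLV-egfp-U3-Osp.gRNA is an empty lentiviral CRISPR backbone derived from pCCL-PGK-egfp, intended for producing guide-RNA-expressing, integration-deficient lentiviral particles. It is a third-generation-style HIV-1 transfer vector. A CMV enhancer/promoter replaces the 5' U3 to drive Tat-independent transcription of the vector genome from a truncated 5' LTR. This is followed by the Ψ packaging signal with a gag fragment, the Rev response element for Rev-dependent nuclear export, and the cPPT/CTS. In bacteria the plasmid is maintained at high copy from a ColE1/pUC-type origin with ampicillin resistance. The backbone also carries an f1 origin, lac-derived remnants, and T3, T7 and SP6 phage promoters.

The internal cassette is a mouse PGK promoter driving EGFP, followed by WPRE to enhance transcript expression, so EGFP marks transduced cells. The distinctive feature is the position of the guide cassette. A human U6 Pol III promoter and a Streptococcus pyogenes Cas9 guide scaffold (annotated as a tracrRNA fragment) lie just after a nef remnant and immediately before the R-U5 portion of the 3' LTR, which matches the "U3" in the name. Elements placed in the 3' U3 are normally copied to the 5' LTR during reverse transcription, so the cassette would be duplicated in the vector DNA. No spacer is recorded; the short unannotated gap between U6 and the scaffold is presumably where the user's targeting sequence goes, though the cloning sites are not described. The "Osp" in the name is not explained in the record.

Integration deficiency is not encoded in any annotated feature and presumably depends on the packaging components used. The associated publication concerns lentiviral co-delivery of Cas9 mRNA and a guide RNA. The depositor and sequencing-derived records differ slightly in length and start point but show the same features.
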