Features (pLannotate 1.2.2; 27 found; start..end, strand, type, name):
     82..461     +  enhancer       CMV enhancer: human cytomegalovirus immediate early enhancer
    462..665     +  promoter       CMV promoter: human cytomegalovirus (CMV) immediate early promoter
    680..860     +  LTR            5' LTR (truncated): truncated 5' long terminal repeat (LTR) from HIV-1
    907..1032    +  misc_feature   HIV-1 Ψ: packaging signal of human immunodeficiency virus type 1
   1016..1379    +  CDS            HIV-1 gag (fragment): gag protein from human immunodeficiency virus 1; gag
   1525..1758    +  misc_feature   RRE: The Rev response element (RRE) of HIV-1 allows for Rev-dependent mRNA export from the nucleus to the cytoplasm.
   2135..2235    +  CDS            Rev (fragment): human immunodeficiency virus 1 (HIV-1) Rev protein; rev; enhances nuclear export of unspliced and incompletely spliced viral mRNAs
   2254..2371    +  misc_feature   cPPT/CTS: central polypurine tract and central termination sequence of HIV-1
   2410..2909    +  promoter       PGK promoter: mouse phosphoglycerate kinase 1 promoter
   2939..3658    +  CDS            EGFP: the original enhanced GFP (Yang et al., 1996) mammalian codon-optimized
   3682..4270    +  misc_feature   WPRE: woodchuck hepatitis virus posttranscriptional regulatory element
   4289..4393    +  CDS            nef (fragment): NEF_HV1LA - Experimental evidence at protein level: Swiss-Prot protein existence level 1. Extracellular Nef protein targets CD4(+) T-lymphocytes for apoptosis by interacting with CXCR4 surface receptors. From Human immunodeficiency virus type 1 group M subtype B (isolate Lai) (HIV-1).
   4391..4631    +  promoter       U6 promoter: RNA polymerase III promoter for human U6 snRNA
   4700..4767    +  misc_RNA       tracrRNA (fragment): trans-activating CRISPR RNA for the Streptococcus pyogenes CRISPR/Cas9 system
   4795..4975    +  LTR            5' LTR (truncated): truncated 5' long terminal repeat (LTR) from HIV-1
   5004..5022    -  promoter       SP6 promoter: promoter for bacteriophage SP6 RNA polymerase
   5281..5299    -  promoter       T7 promoter: promoter for bacteriophage T7 RNA polymerase
   5307..5462    +  CDS            lacZα (fragment): LacZα fragment of β-galactosidase; lacZ fragment
   5470..5925    +  rep_origin     f1 ori (sequence partly withheld): f1 bacteriophage origin of replication; arrow indicates direction of (+) strand synthesis
   5954..6058    +  promoter       AmpR promoter: bla
   6059..6919    +  CDS            AmpR: β-lactamase; bla; confers resistance to ampicillin, carbenicillin, and related antibiotics
   7090..7678    +  rep_origin     ori: high-copy-number ColE1/pMB1/pBR322/pUC origin of replication
   7861..7953    +  CDS            lacI (fragment): lac repressor; lacI; The lac repressor binds to the lac operator to inhibit transcription in E. coli. This inhibition can be relieved by adding lactose or isopropyl-β-D-thiogalactopyranoside (IPTG).
   7966..7987    +  protein_bind   CAP binding site: CAP binding activates transcription in the presence of cAMP. E. coli catabolite activator protein
   8002..8032    +  promoter       lac promoter: promoter for the E. coli lac operon
   8040..8056    +  protein_bind   lac operator: The lac repressor binds to the lac operator to inhibit transcription in E. coli. This inhibition can be relieved by adding lactose or isopropyl-β-D-thiogalactopyranoside (IPTG). lac repressor encoded by lacI
   8101..8119    +  promoter       T3 promoter: promoter for bacteriophage T3 RNA polymerase
>Addgene plasmid #166034 | pLV-egfp-U3-Osp.gRNA | depositor full sequence | sequence record 322375 | pLV-egfp-U3-Osp.gRNA sequence 8138 bps
AAGCTTGGCCATTGCATACGTTGTATCCATATCATAATATGTACATTTATATTGGCTCATGTCCAACATT
ACCGCCATGTTGACATTGATTATTGACTAGTTATTAATAGTAATCAATTACGGGGTCATTAGTTCATAGC
CCATATATGGAGTTCCGCGTTACATAACTTACGGTAAATGGCCCGCCTGGCTGACCGCCCAACGACCCCC
GCCCATTGACGTCAATAATGACGTATGTTCCCATAGTAACGCCAATAGGGACTTTCCATTGACGTCAATG
GGTGGAGTATTTACGGTAAACTGCCCACTTGGCAGTACATCAAGTGTATCATATGCCAAGTACGCCCCCT
ATTGACGTCAATGACGGTAAATGGCCCGCCTGGCATTATGCCCAGTACATGACCTTATGGGACTTTCCTA
CTTGGCAGTACATCTACGTATTAGTCATCGCTATTACCATGGTGATGCGGTTTTGGCAGTACATCAATGG
GCGTGGATAGCGGTTTGACTCACGGGGATTTCCAAGTCTCCACCCCATTGACGTCAATGGGAGTTTGTTT
TGGCACCAAAATCAACGGGACTTTCCAAAATGTCGTAACAACTCCGCCCCATTGACGCAAATGGGCGGTA
GGCGTGTACGGTGGGAGGTCTATATAAGCAGAGCTCGTTTAGTGAACCGGGGTCTCTCTGGTTAGACCAG
ATCTGAGCCTGGGAGCTCTCTGGCTAACTAGGGAACCCACTGCTTAAGCCTCAATAAAGCTTGCCTTGAG
TGCTTCAAGTAGTGTGTGCCCGTCTGTTGTGTGACTCTGGTAACTAGAGATCCCTCAGACCCTTTTAGTC
AGTGTGGAAAATCTCTAGCAGTGGCGCCCGAACAGGGACTTGAAAGCGAAAGGGAAACCAGAGGAGCTCT
CTCGACGCAGGACTCGGCTTGCTGAAGCGCGCACGGCAAGAGGCGAGGGGCGGCGACTGGTGAGTACGCC
AAAAATTTTGACTAGCGGAGGCTAGAAGGAGAGAGATGGGTGCGAGAGCGTCAGTATTAAGCGGGGGAGA
ATTAGATCGCGATGGGAAAAAATTCGGTTAAGGCCAGGGGGAAAGAAAAAATATAAATTAAAACATATAG
TATGGGCAAGCAGGGAGCTAGAACGATTCGCAGTTAATCCTGGCCTGTTAGAAACATCAGAAGGCTGTAG
ACAAATACTGGGACAGCTACAACCATCCCTTCAGACAGGATCAGAAGAACTTAGATCATTATATAATACA
GTAGCAACCCTCTATTGTGTGCATCAAAGGATAGAGATAAAAGACACCAAGGAAGCTTTAGACAAGATAG
AGGAAGAGCAAAACAAAAGTAAGACCACCGCACAGCAAGCGGCCGCTGATCTTCAGACCTGGAGGAGGAG
ATATGAGGGACAATTGGAGAAGTGAATTATATAAATATAAAGTAGTAAAAATTGAACCATTAGGAGTAGC
ACCCACCAAGGCAAAGAGAAGAGTGGTGCAGAGAGAAAAAAGAGCAGTGGGAATAGGAGCTTTGTTCCTT
GGGTTCTTGGGAGCAGCAGGAAGCACTATGGGCGCAGCGTCAATGACGCTGACGGTACAGGCCAGACAAT
TATTGTCTGGTATAGTGCAGCAGCAGAACAATTTGCTGAGGGCTATTGAGGCGCAACAGCATCTGTTGCA
ACTCACAGTCTGGGGCATCAAGCAGCTCCAGGCAAGAATCCTGGCTGTGGAAAGATACCTAAAGGATCAA
CAGCTCCTGGGGATTTGGGGTTGCTCTGGAAAACTCATTTGCACCACTGCTGTGCCTTGGAATGCTAGTT
GGAGTAATAAATCTCTGGAACAGATTTGGAATCACACGACCTGGATGGAGTGGGACAGAGAAATTAACAA
TTACACAAGCTTAATACACTCCTTAATTGAAGAATCGCAAAACCAGCAAGAAAAGAATGAACAAGAATTA
TTGGAATTAGATAAATGGGCAAGTTTGTGGAATTGGTTTAACATAACAAATTGGCTGTGGTATATAAAAT
TATTCATAATGATAGTAGGAGGCTTGGTAGGTTTAAGAATAGTTTTTGCTGTACTTTCTATAGTGAATAG
AGTTAGGCAGGGATATTCACCATTATCGTTTCAGACCCACCTCCCAACCCCGAGGGGACCCGACAGGCCC
GAAGGAATAGAAGAAGAAGGTGGAGAGAGAGACAGAGACAGATCCATTCGATTAGTGAACGGATCTCGAC
GGTATCGGTTAACTTTTAAAAGAAAAGGGGGGATTGGGGGGTACAGTGCAGGGGAAAGAATAGTAGACAT
AATAGCAACAGACATACAAACTAAAGAATTACAAAAACAAATTACAAAAATTCAAAATTTTATCGATCAC
GAGACTAGCCTCGACGATGGTCGAGTACCGGGTAGGGGAGGCGCTTTTCCCAAGGCAGTCTGGAGCATGC
GCTTTAGCAGCCCCGCTGGGCACTTGGCGCTACACAAGTGGCCTCTGGCCTCGCACACATTCCACATCCA
CCGGTAGGCGCCAACCGGCTCCGTTCTTTGGTGGCCCCTTCGCGCCACCTTCTACTCCTCCCCTAGTCAG
GAAGTTCCCCCCCGCCCCGCAGCTCGCGTCGTGCAGGACGTGACAAATGGAAGTAGCACGTCTCACTAGT
CTCGTGCAGATGGACAGCACCGCTGAGCAATGGAAGCGGGTAGGCCTTTGGGGCAGCGGCCAATAGCAGC
TTTGCTCCTTCGCTTTCTGGGCTCAGAGGCTGGGAAGGGGTGGGTCCGGGGGCGGGCTCAGGGGCGGGCT
CAGGGGCGGGGCGGGCGCCCGAAGGTCCTCCGGAGGCCCGGCATTCTGCACGCTTCAAAAGCGCACGTCT
GCCGCGCTGTTCTCCTCTTCCTCATCTCCGGGCCTTTCGACCTCTAGCGGGATCCACCGGTCGCCACCAT
GGTGAGCAAGGGCGAGGAGCTGTTCACCGGGGTGGTGCCCATCCTGGTCGAGCTGGACGGCGACGTAAAC
GGCCACAAGTTCAGCGTGTCCGGCGAGGGCGAGGGCGATGCCACCTACGGCAAGCTGACCCTGAAGTTCA
TCTGCACCACCGGCAAGCTGCCCGTGCCCTGGCCCACCCTCGTGACCACCCTGACCTACGGCGTGCAGTG
CTTCAGCCGCTACCCCGACCACATGAAGCAGCACGACTTCTTCAAGTCCGCCATGCCCGAAGGCTACGTC
CAGGAGCGCACCATCTTCTTCAAGGACGACGGCAACTACAAGACCCGCGCCGAGGTGAAGTTCGAGGGCG
ACACCCTGGTGAACCGCATCGAGCTGAAGGGCATCGACTTCAAGGAGGACGGCAACATCCTGGGGCACAA
GCTGGAGTACAACTACAACAGCCACAACGTCTATATCATGGCCGACAAGCAGAAGAACGGCATCAAGGTG
AACTTCAAGATCCGCCACAACATCGAGGACGGCAGCGTGCAGCTCGCCGACCACTACCAGCAGAACACCC
CCATCGGCGACGGCCCCGTGCTGCTGCCCGACAACCACTACCTGAGCACCCAGTCCGCCCTGAGCAAAGA
CCCCAACGAGAAGCGCGATCACATGGTCCTGCTGGAGTTCGTGACCGCCGCCGGGATCACTCTCGGCATG
GACGAGCTGTACAAGTAAAGCGGCCTCGAGGGAATTCCGATAATCAACCTCTGGATTACAAAATTTGTGA
AAGATTGACTGGTATTCTTAACTATGTTGCTCCTTTTACGCTATGTGGATACGCTGCTTTAATGCCTTTG
TATCATGCTATTGCTTCCCGTATGGCTTTCATTTTCTCCTCCTTGTATAAATCCTGGTTGCTGTCTCTTT
ATGAGGAGTTGTGGCCCGTTGTCAGGCAACGTGGCGTGGTGTGCACTGTGTTTGCTGACGCAACCCCCAC
TGGTTGGGGCATTGCCACCACCTGTCAGCTCCTTTCCGGGACTTTCGCTTTCCCCCTCCCTATTGCCACG
GCGGAACTCATCGCCGCCTGCCTTGCCCGCTGCTGGACAGGGGCTCGGCTGTTGGGCACTGACAATTCCG
TGGTGTTGTCGGGGAAGCTGACGTCCTTTCCATGGCTGCTCGCCTGTGTTGCCACCTGGATTCTGCGCGG
GACGTCCTTCTGCTACGTCCCTTCGGCCCTCAATCCAGCGGACCTTCCTTCCCGCGGCCTGCTGCCGGCT
CTGCGGCCTCTTCCGCGTCTTCGCCTTCGCCCTCAGACGAGTCGGATCTCCCTTTGGGCCGCCTCCCCGC
ATCGGGAATTCGAGCTCGGTACCTTTAAGACCAATGACTTACAAGGCAGCTGTAGATCTTAGCCACTTTT
TAAAAGAAAAGGGGGGACTGGAAGGGCTAATTCACTCCCAACGAAGACAAGAGGGCCTATTTCCCATGAT
TCCTTCATATTTGCATATACGATACAAGGCTGTTAGAGAGATAATTGGAATTAATTTGACTGTAAACACA
AAGATATTAGTACAAAATACGTGACGTAGAAAGTAATAATTTCTTGGGTAGTTTGCAGTTTTAAAATTAT
GTTTTAAAATGGACTATCATATGCTTACCGTAACTTGAAAGTATTTCGATTTCTTGGCTTTATATATCTT
GTGGAAAGGACGAAACACCAAAAGCAGGTGGACATACAAGTCGACAATAGCACCTGCAAAAGTTTCAGAG
CTATGCTGGAAACAGCATAGCAAGTTGAAATAAGGCTAGTCCGTTATCAACTTGAAAAAGTGGCACCGAG
TCGGTGCTTTTTTGATCTGCTTTTTGCTTGTACTGGGTCTCTCTGGTTAGACCAGATCTGAGCCTGGGAG
CTCTCTGGCTAACTAGGGAACCCACTGCTTAAGCCTCAATAAAGCTTGCCTTGAGTGCTTCAAGTAGTGT
GTGCCCGTCTGTTGTGTGACTCTGGTAACTAGAGATCCCTCAGACCCTTTTAGTCAGTGTGGAAAATCTC
TAGCAGCATCTAGCTAGAATTAATTCCGTGTATTCTATAGTGTCACCTAAATCGTATGTGTATGATACAT
AAGGTTATGTATTAATTGTAGCCGCGTTCTAACGACAATATGTACAAGCCTAATTGTGTAGCATCTGGCT
TACTGAAGCAGACCCTATCATCTCTCTCGTAAACTGCCGTCAGAGTCGGTTTGGTTGGACGAACCTTCTG
AGTTTCTGGTAACGCCGTCCCGCACCCGGAAATGGTCAGCGAACCAATCAGCAGGGTCATCGCTAGCCTA
GGCTTTTGCGTCGAGACGTACCCAATTCGCCCTATAGTGAGTCGTATTACGCGCGCTCACTGGCCGTCGT
TTTACAACGTCGTGACTGGGAAAACCCTGGCGTTACCCAACTTAATCGCCTTGCAGCACATCCCCCTTTC
GCCAGCTGGCGTAATAGCGAAGAGGCCCGCACCGATCGCCCTTCCCAACAGTTGCGCAGCCTGAATGGCG
AATGGCGCG
[124 nt withheld, positions 5470-5593]
C
[91 nt withheld, positions 5595-5685]
A
[49 nt withheld, positions 5687-5735]
CCTTTGACGTTGGAGTCCACGTTCTTT
[37 nt withheld, positions 5763-5799]
ACCCTATCTCGGTCTATTCTTTTGATTTATAAGGGATTTTGCCGATTTCGGCCTATTGGTTAAAAAATGA
GCTGATTTAACAAAAATTTAACGCGAATTTTAACAAAATATTAACGTTTACAATTTCCCAGGTGGCACTT
TTCGGGGAAATGTGCGCGGAACCCCTATTTGTTTATTTTTCTAAATACATTCAAATATGTATCCGCTCAT
GAGACAATAACCCTGATAAATGCTTCAATAATATTGAAAAAGGAAGAGTATGAGTATTCAACATTTCCGT
GTCGCCCTTATTCCCTTTTTTGCGGCATTTTGCCTTCCTGTTTTTGCTCACCCAGAAACGCTGGTGAAAG
TAAAAGATGCTGAAGATCAGTTGGGTGCACGAGTGGGTTACATCGAACTGGATCTCAACAGCGGTAAGAT
CCTTGAGAGTTTTCGCCCCGAAGAACGTTTTCCAATGATGAGCACTTTTAAAGTTCTGCTATGTGGCGCG
GTATTATCCCGTATTGACGCCGGGCAAGAGCAACTCGGTCGCCGCATACACTATTCTCAGAATGACTTGG
TTGAGTACTCACCAGTCACAGAAAAGCATCTTACGGATGGCATGACAGTAAGAGAATTATGCAGTGCTGC
CATAACCATGAGTGATAACACTGCGGCCAACTTACTTCTGACAACGATCGGAGGACCGAAGGAGCTAACC
GCTTTTTTGCACAACATGGGGGATCATGTAACTCGCCTTGATCGTTGGGAACCGGAGCTGAATGAAGCCA
TACCAAACGACGAGCGTGACACCACGATGCCTGTAGCAATGGCAACAACGTTGCGCAAACTATTAACTGG
CGAACTACTTACTCTAGCTTCCCGGCAACAATTAATAGACTGGATGGAGGCGGATAAAGTTGCAGGACCA
CTTCTGCGCTCGGCCCTTCCGGCTGGCTGGTTTATTGCTGATAAATCTGGAGCCGGTGAGCGTGGGTCTC
GCGGTATCATTGCAGCACTGGGGCCAGATGGTAAGCCCTCCCGTATCGTAGTTATCTACACGACGGGGAG
TCAGGCAACTATGGATGAACGAAATAGACAGATCGCTGAGATAGGTGCCTCACTGATTAAGCATTGGTAA
CTGTCAGACCAAGTTTACTCATATATACTTTAGATTGATTTAAAACTTCATTTTTAATTTAAAAGGATCT
AGGTGAAGATCCTTTTTGATAATCTCATGACCAAAATCCCTTAACGTGAGTTTTCGTTCCACTGAGCGTC
AGACCCCGTAGAAAAGATCAAAGGATCTTCTTGAGATCCTTTTTTTCTGCGCGTAATCTGCTGCTTGCAA
ACAAAAAAACCACCGCTACCAGCGGTGGTTTGTTTGCCGGATCAAGAGCTACCAACTCTTTTTCCGAAGG
TAACTGGCTTCAGCAGAGCGCAGATACCAAATACTGTCCTTCTAGTGTAGCCGTAGTTAGGCCACCACTT
CAAGAACTCTGTAGCACCGCCTACATACCTCGCTCTGCTAATCCTGTTACCAGTGGCTGCTGCCAGTGGC
GATAAGTCGTGTCTTACCGGGTTGGACTCAAGACGATAGTTACCGGATAAGGCGCAGCGGTCGGGCTGAA
CGGGGGGTTCGTGCACACAGCCCAGCTTGGAGCGAACGACCTACACCGAACTGAGATACCTACAGCGTGA
GCTATGAGAAAGCGCCACGCTTCCCGAAGGGAGAAAGGCGGACAGGTATCCGGTAAGCGGCAGGGTCGGA
ACAGGAGAGCGCACGAGGGAGCTTCCAGGGGGAAACGCCTGGTATCTTTATAGTCCTGTCGGGTTTCGCC
ACCTCTGACTTGAGCGTCGATTTTTGTGATGCTCGTCAGGGGGGCGGAGCCTATGGAAAAACGCCAGCAA
CGCGGCCTTTTTACGGTTCCTGGCCTTTTGCTGGCCTTTTGCTCACATGTTCTTTCCTGCGTTATCCCCT
GATTCTGTGGATAACCGTATTACCGCCTTTGAGTGAGCTGATACCGCTCGCCGCAGCCGAACGACCGAGC
GCAGCGAGTCAGTGAGCGAGGAAGCGGAAGAGCGCCCAATACGCAAACCGCCTCTCCCCGCGCGTTGGCC
GATTCATTAATGCAGCTGGCACGACAGGTTTCCCGACTGGAAAGCGGGCAGTGAGCGCAACGCAATTAAT
GTGAGTTAGCTCACTCATTAGGCACCCCAGGCTTTACACTTTATGCTTCCGGCTCGTATGTTGTGTGGAA
TTGTGAGCGGATAACAATTTCACACAGGAAACAGCTATGACCATGATTACGCCAAGCGCGCAATTAACCC
TCACTAAAGGGAACAAAAGCTGGAGCTGC
