Features (pLannotate 1.2.2; 27 found; start..end, strand, type, name):
      1..204     +  promoter       CMV promoter: human cytomegalovirus (CMV) immediate early promoter
    219..399     +  LTR            5' LTR (truncated): truncated 5' long terminal repeat (LTR) from HIV-1
    446..571     +  misc_feature   HIV-1 Ψ: packaging signal of human immunodeficiency virus type 1
    555..917     +  CDS            HIV-1 gag (fragment): gag protein from human immunodeficiency virus 1; gag
   1063..1296    +  misc_feature   RRE: The Rev response element (RRE) of HIV-1 allows for Rev-dependent mRNA export from the nucleus to the cytoplasm.
   1673..1773    +  CDS            Rev (fragment): human immunodeficiency virus 1 (HIV-1) Rev protein; rev; enhances nuclear export of unspliced and incompletely spliced viral mRNAs
   1792..1909    +  misc_feature   cPPT/CTS: central polypurine tract and central termination sequence of HIV-1
   1948..2447    +  promoter       PGK promoter: mouse phosphoglycerate kinase 1 promoter
   2477..3196    +  CDS            EGFP: the original enhanced GFP (Yang et al., 1996) mammalian codon-optimized
   3220..3808    +  misc_feature   WPRE: woodchuck hepatitis virus posttranscriptional regulatory element
   3827..3931    +  CDS            nef (fragment): NEF_HV1LA - Experimental evidence at protein level: Swiss-Prot protein existence level 1. Extracellular Nef protein targets CD4(+) T-lymphocytes for apoptosis by interacting with CXCR4 surface receptors. From Human immunodeficiency virus type 1 group M subtype B (isolate Lai) (HIV-1).
   3929..4169    +  promoter       U6 promoter: RNA polymerase III promoter for human U6 snRNA
   4238..4305    +  misc_RNA       tracrRNA (fragment): trans-activating CRISPR RNA for the Streptococcus pyogenes CRISPR/Cas9 system
   4333..4513    +  LTR            5' LTR (truncated): truncated 5' long terminal repeat (LTR) from HIV-1
   4542..4560    -  promoter       SP6 promoter: promoter for bacteriophage SP6 RNA polymerase
   4807..4825    -  promoter       T7 promoter: promoter for bacteriophage T7 RNA polymerase
   4833..4988    +  CDS            lacZα (fragment): LacZα fragment of β-galactosidase; lacZ fragment
   4993..5421    +  rep_origin     f1 ori (sequence partly withheld): f1 bacteriophage origin of replication; arrow indicates direction of (+) strand synthesis
   5474..5578    +  promoter       AmpR promoter: bla
   5579..6439    +  CDS            AmpR: β-lactamase; bla; confers resistance to ampicillin, carbenicillin, and related antibiotics
   6610..7198    +  rep_origin     ori: high-copy-number ColE1/pMB1/pBR322/pUC origin of replication
   7381..7473    +  CDS            lacI (fragment): lac repressor; lacI; The lac repressor binds to the lac operator to inhibit transcription in E. coli. This inhibition can be relieved by adding lactose or isopropyl-β-D-thiogalactopyranoside (IPTG).
   7486..7507    +  protein_bind   CAP binding site: CAP binding activates transcription in the presence of cAMP. E. coli catabolite activator protein
   7522..7552    +  promoter       lac promoter: promoter for the E. coli lac operon
   7560..7576    +  protein_bind   lac operator: The lac repressor binds to the lac operator to inhibit transcription in E. coli. This inhibition can be relieved by adding lactose or isopropyl-β-D-thiogalactopyranoside (IPTG). lac repressor encoded by lacI
   7621..7639    +  promoter       T3 promoter: promoter for bacteriophage T3 RNA polymerase
   7740..8119    +  enhancer       CMV enhancer: human cytomegalovirus immediate early enhancer
>Addgene plasmid #166034 | pLV-egfp-U3-Osp.gRNA | addgene full sequence | sequence record 328816 | Addgene NGS Result
GTGATGCGGTTTTGGCAGTACATCAATGGGCGTGGATAGCGGTTTGACTCACGGGGATTTCCAAGTCTCC
ACCCCATTGACGTCAATGGGAGTTTGTTTTGGCACCAAAATCAACGGGACTTTCCAAAATGTCGTAACAA
CTCCGCCCCATTGACGCAAATGGGCGGTAGGCGTGTACGGTGGGAGGTCTATATAAGCAGAGCTCGTTTA
GTGAACCGGGGTCTCTCTGGTTAGACCAGATCTGAGCCTGGGAGCTCTCTGGCTAACTAGGGAACCCACT
GCTTAAGCCTCAATAAAGCTTGCCTTGAGTGCTTCAAGTAGTGTGTGCCCGTCTGTTGTGTGACTCTGGT
AACTAGAGATCCCTCAGACCCTTTTAGTCAGTGTGGAAAATCTCTAGCAGTGGCGCCCGAACAGGGACTT
GAAAGCGAAAGGGAAACCAGAGGAGCTCTCTCGACGCAGGACTCGGCTTGCTGAAGCGCGCACGGCAAGA
GGCGAGGGGCGGCGACTGGTGAGTACGCCAAAAATTTTGACTAGCGGAGGCTAGAAGGAGAGAGATGGGT
GCGAGAGCGTCAGTATTAAGCGGGGAGAATTAGATCGCGATGGGAAAAAATTCGGTTAAGGCCAGGGGGA
AAGAAAAAATATAAATTAAAACATATAGTATGGGCAAGCAGGGAGCTAGAACGATTCGCAGTTAATCCTG
GCCTGTTAGAAACATCAGAAGGCTGTAGACAAATACTGGGACAGCTACAACCATCCCTTCAGACAGGATC
AGAAGAACTTAGATCATTATATAATACAGTAGCAACCCTCTATTGTGTGCATCAAAGGATAGAGATAAAA
GACACCAAGGAAGCTTTAGACAAGATAGAGGAAGAGCAAAACAAAAGTAAGACCACCGCACAGCAAGCGG
CCGCTGATCTTCAGACCTGGAGGAGGAGATATGAGGGACAATTGGAGAAGTGAATTATATAAATATAAAG
TAGTAAAAATTGAACCATTAGGAGTAGCACCCACCAAGGCAAAGAGAAGAGTGGTGCAGAGAGAAAAAAG
AGCAGTGGGAATAGGAGCTTTGTTCCTTGGGTTCTTGGGAGCAGCAGGAAGCACTATGGGCGCAGCGTCA
ATGACGCTGACGGTACAGGCCAGACAATTATTGTCTGGTATAGTGCAGCAGCAGAACAATTTGCTGAGGG
CTATTGAGGCGCAACAGCATCTGTTGCAACTCACAGTCTGGGGCATCAAGCAGCTCCAGGCAAGAATCCT
GGCTGTGGAAAGATACCTAAAGGATCAACAGCTCCTGGGGATTTGGGGTTGCTCTGGAAAACTCATTTGC
ACCACTGCTGTGCCTTGGAATGCTAGTTGGAGTAATAAATCTCTGGAACAGATTTGGAATCACACGACCT
GGATGGAGTGGGACAGAGAAATTAACAATTACACAAGCTTAATACACTCCTTAATTGAAGAATCGCAAAA
CCAGCAAGAAAAGAATGAACAAGAATTATTGGAATTAGATAAATGGGCAAGTTTGTGGAATTGGTTTAAC
ATAACAAATTGGCTGTGGTATATAAAATTATTCATAATGATAGTAGGAGGCTTGGTAGGTTTAAGAATAG
TTTTTGCTGTACTTTCTATAGTGAATAGAGTTAGGCAGGGATATTCACCATTATCGTTTCAGACCCACCT
CCCAACCCCGAGGGGACCCGACAGGCCCGAAGGAATAGAAGAAGAAGGTGGAGAGAGAGACAGAGACAGA
TCCATTCGATTAGTGAACGGATCTCGACGGTATCGGTTAACTTTTAAAAGAAAAGGGGGGATTGGGGGGT
ACAGTGCAGGGGAAAGAATAGTAGACATAATAGCAACAGACATACAAACTAAAGAATTACAAAAACAAAT
TACAAAAATTCAAAATTTTATCGATCACGAGACTAGCCTCGACGATGGTCGAGTACCGGGTAGGGGAGGC
GCTTTTCCCAAGGCAGTCTGGAGCATGCGCTTTAGCAGCCCCGCTGGGCACTTGGCGCTACACAAGTGGC
CTCTGGCCTCGCACACATTCCACATCCACCGGTAGGCGCCAACCGGCTCCGTTCTTTGGTGGCCCCTTCG
CGCCACCTTCTACTCCTCCCCTAGTCAGGAAGTTCCCCCCCGCCCCGCAGCTCGCGTCGTGCAGGACGTG
ACAAATGGAAGTAGCACGTCTCACTAGTCTCGTGCAGATGGACAGCACCGCTGAGCAATGGAAGCGGGTA
GGCCTTTGGGGCAGCGGCCAATAGCAGCTTTGCTCCTTCGCTTTCTGGGCTCAGAGGCTGGGAAGGGGTG
GGTCCGGGGGCGGGCTCAGGGGCGGGCTCAGGGGCGGGGCGGGCGCCCGAAGGTCCTCCGGAGGCCCGGC
ATTCTGCACGCTTCAAAAGCGCACGTCTGCCGCGCTGTTCTCCTCTTCCTCATCTCCGGGCCTTTCGACC
TCTAGCGGGATCCACCGGTCGCCACCATGGTGAGCAAGGGCGAGGAGCTGTTCACCGGGGTGGTGCCCAT
CCTGGTCGAGCTGGACGGCGACGTAAACGGCCACAAGTTCAGCGTGTCCGGCGAGGGCGAGGGCGATGCC
ACCTACGGCAAGCTGACCCTGAAGTTCATCTGCACCACCGGCAAGCTGCCCGTGCCCTGGCCCACCCTCG
TGACCACCCTGACCTACGGCGTGCAGTGCTTCAGCCGCTACCCCGACCACATGAAGCAGCACGACTTCTT
CAAGTCCGCCATGCCCGAAGGCTACGTCCAGGAGCGCACCATCTTCTTCAAGGACGACGGCAACTACAAG
ACCCGCGCCGAGGTGAAGTTCGAGGGCGACACCCTGGTGAACCGCATCGAGCTGAAGGGCATCGACTTCA
AGGAGGACGGCAACATCCTGGGGCACAAGCTGGAGTACAACTACAACAGCCACAACGTCTATATCATGGC
CGACAAGCAGAAGAACGGCATCAAGGTGAACTTCAAGATCCGCCACAACATCGAGGACGGCAGCGTGCAG
CTCGCCGACCACTACCAGCAGAACACCCCCATCGGCGACGGCCCCGTGCTGCTGCCCGACAACCACTACC
TGAGCACCCAGTCCGCCCTGAGCAAAGACCCCAACGAGAAGCGCGATCACATGGTCCTGCTGGAGTTCGT
GACCGCCGCCGGGATCACTCTCGGCATGGACGAGCTGTACAAGTAAAGCGGCCTCGAGGGAATTCCGATA
ATCAACCTCTGGATTACAAAATTTGTGAAAGATTGACTGGTATTCTTAACTATGTTGCTCCTTTTACGCT
ATGTGGATACGCTGCTTTAATGCCTTTGTATCATGCTATTGCTTCCCGTATGGCTTTCATTTTCTCCTCC
TTGTATAAATCCTGGTTGCTGTCTCTTTATGAGGAGTTGTGGCCCGTTGTCAGGCAACGTGGCGTGGTGT
GCACTGTGTTTGCTGACGCAACCCCCACTGGTTGGGGCATTGCCACCACCTGTCAGCTCCTTTCCGGGAC
TTTCGCTTTCCCCCTCCCTATTGCCACGGCGGAACTCATCGCCGCCTGCCTTGCCCGCTGCTGGACAGGG
GCTCGGCTGTTGGGCACTGACAATTCCGTGGTGTTGTCGGGGAAGCTGACGTCCTTTCCATGGCTGCTCG
CCTGTGTTGCCACCTGGATTCTGCGCGGGACGTCCTTCTGCTACGTCCCTTCGGCCCTCAATCCAGCGGA
CCTTCCTTCCCGCGGCCTGCTGCCGGCTCTGCGGCCTCTTCCGCGTCTTCGCCTTCGCCCTCAGACGAGT
CGGATCTCCCTTTGGGCCGCCTCCCCGCATCGGGAATTCGAGCTCGGTACCTTTAAGACCAATGACTTAC
AAGGCAGCTGTAGATCTTAGCCACTTTTTAAAAGAAAAGGGGGGACTGGAAGGGCTAATTCACTCCCAAC
GAAGACAAGAGGGCCTATTTCCCATGATTCCTTCATATTTGCATATACGATACAAGGCTGTTAGAGAGAT
AATTGGAATTAATTTGACTGTAAACACAAAGATATTAGTACAAAATACGTGACGTAGAAAGTAATAATTT
CTTGGGTAGTTTGCAGTTTTAAAATTATGTTTTAAAATGGACTATCATATGCTTACCGTAACTTGAAAGT
ATTTCGATTTCTTGGCTTTATATATCTTGTGGAAAGGACGAAACACCAAAAGCAGGTGGACATACAAGTC
GACAATAGCACCTGCAAAAGTTTCAGAGCTATGCTGGAAACAGCATAGCAAGTTGAAATAAGGCTAGTCC
GTTATCAACTTGAAAAAGTGGCACCGAGTCGGTGCTTTTTTGATCTGCTTTTTGCTTGTACTGGGTCTCT
CTGGTTAGACCAGATCTGAGCCTGGGAGCTCTCTGGCTAACTAGGGAACCCACTGCTTAAGCCTCAATAA
AGCTTGCCTTGAGTGCTTCAAGTAGTGTGTGCCCGTCTGTTGTGTGACTCTGGTAACTAGAGATCCCTCA
GACCCTTTTAGTCAGTGTGGAAAATCTCTAGCAGCATCTAGCTAGAATTAATTCCGTGTATTCTATAGTG
TCACCTAAATCGTATGTGTATGATACATAAGGTTATGTATTAATTGTAGCCGCGTTCTAACGACAATATG
TACAAGCCTAATTGTGTAGCATCTGGCTTACTGAAGCAGACCCTATCATCTCTCTCGTAAACTGCCGTCA
GAGTCGGTTTGGTTGGACGAACCTTCTGAGTTTCTGGTAACGCCGTCCCGCACCCGGAAATGGTCAGCGA
ACCAATCAGCAGGGTCATCGCTAGCCTAGGGACGTACCCAATTCGCCCTATAGTGAGTCGTATTACGCGC
GCTCACTGGCCGTCGTTTTACAACGTCGTGACTGGGAAAACCCTGGCGTTACCCAACTTAATCGCCTTGC
AGCACATCCCCCTTTCGCCAGCTGGCGTAATAGCGAAGAGGCCCGCACCGATCGCCCTTCCCAACAGTTG
CGCAGCCTGAATGGCGAATGGG
[124 nt withheld, positions 4993-5116]
C
[91 nt withheld, positions 5118-5208]
A
[49 nt withheld, positions 5210-5258]
CCTTTGACGTTGGAGTCCACGTTCTTT
[37 nt withheld, positions 5286-5322]
ACCCTATCTCGGTCTATTCTTTTGATTTATAAGGGATTTTGCCGATTTCGGCCTATTGGTTAAAAAATGA
GCTGATTTAACAAAAATTTAACGCGAATTTTAACAAAATATTAACGCTTACAATTTAGGTGGCACTTTTC
GGGGAAATGTGCGCGGAACCCCTATTTGTTTATTTTTCTAAATACATTCAAATATGTATCCGCTCATGAG
ACAATAACCCTGATAAATGCTTCAATAATATTGAAAAAGGAAGAGTATGAGTATTCAACATTTCCGTGTC
GCCCTTATTCCCTTTTTTGCGGCATTTTGCCTTCCTGTTTTTGCTCACCCAGAAACGCTGGTGAAAGTAA
AAGATGCTGAAGATCAGTTGGGTGCACGAGTGGGTTACATCGAACTGGATCTCAACAGCGGTAAGATCCT
TGAGAGTTTTCGCCCCGAAGAACGTTTTCCAATGATGAGCACTTTTAAAGTTCTGCTATGTGGCGCGGTA
TTATCCCGTATTGACGCCGGGCAAGAGCAACTCGGTCGCCGCATACACTATTCTCAGAATGACTTGGTTG
AGTACTCACCAGTCACAGAAAAGCATCTTACGGATGGCATGACAGTAAGAGAATTATGCAGTGCTGCCAT
AACCATGAGTGATAACACTGCGGCCAACTTACTTCTGACAACGATCGGAGGACCGAAGGAGCTAACCGCT
TTTTTGCACAACATGGGGGATCATGTAACTCGCCTTGATCGTTGGGAACCGGAGCTGAATGAAGCCATAC
CAAACGACGAGCGTGACACCACGATGCCTGTAGCAATGGCAACAACGTTGCGCAAACTATTAACTGGCGA
ACTACTTACTCTAGCTTCCCGGCAACAATTAATAGACTGGATGGAGGCGGATAAAGTTGCAGGACCACTT
CTGCGCTCGGCCCTTCCGGCTGGCTGGTTTATTGCTGATAAATCTGGAGCCGGTGAGCGTGGGTCTCGCG
GTATCATTGCAGCACTGGGGCCAGATGGTAAGCCCTCCCGTATCGTAGTTATCTACACGACGGGGAGTCA
GGCAACTATGGATGAACGAAATAGACAGATCGCTGAGATAGGTGCCTCACTGATTAAGCATTGGTAACTG
TCAGACCAAGTTTACTCATATATACTTTAGATTGATTTAAAACTTCATTTTTAATTTAAAAGGATCTAGG
TGAAGATCCTTTTTGATAATCTCATGACCAAAATCCCTTAACGTGAGTTTTCGTTCCACTGAGCGTCAGA
CCCCGTAGAAAAGATCAAAGGATCTTCTTGAGATCCTTTTTTTCTGCGCGTAATCTGCTGCTTGCAAACA
AAAAAACCACCGCTACCAGCGGTGGTTTGTTTGCCGGATCAAGAGCTACCAACTCTTTTTCCGAAGGTAA
CTGGCTTCAGCAGAGCGCAGATACCAAATACTGTTCTTCTAGTGTAGCCGTAGTTAGGCCACCACTTCAA
GAACTCTGTAGCACCGCCTACATACCTCGCTCTGCTAATCCTGTTACCAGTGGCTGCTGCCAGTGGCGAT
AAGTCGTGTCTTACCGGGTTGGACTCAAGACGATAGTTACCGGATAAGGCGCAGCGGTCGGGCTGAACGG
GGGGTTCGTGCACACAGCCCAGCTTGGAGCGAACGACCTACACCGAACTGAGATACCTACAGCGTGAGCT
ATGAGAAAGCGCCACGCTTCCCGAAGGGAGAAAGGCGGACAGGTATCCGGTAAGCGGCAGGGTCGGAACA
GGAGAGCGCACGAGGGAGCTTCCAGGGGGAAACGCCTGGTATCTTTATAGTCCTGTCGGGTTTCGCCACC
TCTGACTTGAGCGTCGATTTTTGTGATGCTCGTCAGGGGGGCGGAGCCTATGGAAAAACGCCAGCAACGC
GGTCTTTTTACGGTTCCTGGCCTTTTGCTGGCCTTTTGCTCACATGTTCTTTCCTGCGTTATCCCCTGAT
TCTGTGGATAACCGTATTACCGCCTTTGAGTGAGCTGATACCGCTCGCCGCAGCCGAACGACCGAGCGCA
GCGAGTCAGTGAGCGAGGAAGCGGAAGAGCGCCCAATACGCAAACCGCCTCTCCCCGCGCGTTGGCCGAT
TCATTAATGCAGCTGGCACGACAGGTTTCCCGACTGGAAAGCGGGCAGTGAGCGCAACGCAATTAATGTG
AGTTAGCTCACTCATTAGGCACCCCAGGCTTTACACTTTATGCTTCCGGCTCGTATGTTGTGTGGAATTG
TGAGCGGATAACAATTTCACACAGGAAACAGCTATGACCATGATTACGCCAAGCGCGCAATTAACCCTCA
CTAAAGGGAACAAAAGCTGGAGCTGCAAGCTTGGCCATTGCATACGTTGTATCCATATCATAATATGTAC
ATTTATATTGGCTCATGTCCAACATTACCGCCATGTTGACATTGATTATTGACTAGTTATTAATAGTAAT
CAATTACGGGGTCATTAGTTCATAGCCCATATATGGAGTTCCGCGTTACATAACTTACGGTAAATGGCCC
GCCTGGCTGACCGCCCAACGACCCCCGCCCATTGACGTCAATAATGACGTATGTTCCCATAGTAACGCCA
ATAGGGACTTTCCATTGACGTCAATGGGTGGAGTATTTACGGTAAACTGCCCACTTGGCAGTACATCAAG
TGTATCATATGCCAAGTACGCCCCCTATTGACGTCAATGACGGTAAATGGCCCGCCTGGCATTATGCCCA
GTACATGACCTTATGGGACTTTCCTACTTGGCAGTACATCTACGTATTAGTCATCGCTATTACCATG
